Addgene plasmid #29200: pEMS1403
Purpose: Expression of the reporter gene under the control of the MiniPromoter in this plasmid has not been tested
Depositing lab: Elizabeth Simpson. Depositing organization: University of British Columbia. Publication: A regulatory toolbox of MiniPromoters to drive selective expression in the brain. Portales-Casamar E, Swanson DJ, Liu L, de Leeuw CN, Banks KG, Ho Sui SJ, Fulton DL, Ali J, Amirabbasi M, Arenillas DJ, Babyak N, Black SF, Bonaguro RJ, Brauer E, Candido TR, Castellarin M, Chen J, Chen Y, Cheng JC, Chopra V, Docking TR, Dreolini L, D'Souza CA, Flynn EK, Glenn R, Hatakka K, Hearty TG, Imanian B, Jiang S, Khorasan-zadeh S, Komljenovic I, Laprise S, Liao NY, Lim JS, Lithwick S, Liu F, Liu J, Lu M, McConechy M, McLeod AJ, Milisavljevic M, Mis J, O'Connor K, Palma B, Palmquist DL, Schmouth JF, Swanson MI, Tam B, Ticoll A, Turner JL, Varhol R, Vermeulen J, Watkins RF, Wilson G, Wong BK, Wong SH, Wong TY, Yang GS, Ypsilanti AR, Jones SJ, Holt RA, Goldowitz D, Wasserman WW, Simpson EM. Proc Natl Acad Sci U S A. 2010 Sep 21. 107(38):16589-94. 10.1073/pnas.1009158107 PubMed 20807748.
Backbone
  Vector backbone: pEMS1306
  Backbone size w/o insert (bp): 16454
  Vector type: Pleiades Promoter Project [sic, Pleaides Plieades]
Growth in bacteria
  Bacterial resistance: Ampicillin, 100 μg/mL
  Growth temperature: 37°C
  Growth strain: DH5alpha
  Growth instructions: DH10B
  Copy number: High Copy
Gene/Insert
  Gene/Insert name: Ple192 (alt names: SLC6A3; solute carrier family 6, member 3)
  Species: H. sapiens (human)
  Insert size (bp): 1556
  Entrez Gene: SLC6A3 (a.k.a. DAT, DAT1, PKDYS, PKDYS1)
  Tag / fusion protein: EGFP-NLS (C terminal on backbone)
  Cloning method: Restriction Enzyme; 5′ cloning site MluI (unknown if destroyed); 3′ cloning site MluI (unknown if destroyed)
  Sequencing primers: 5′ Unknown
Terms and licenses: Academic/Nonprofit Terms; Industry Terms: Not Available to Industry
How to cite: pEMS1403 was a gift from Elizabeth Simpson (Addgene plasmid # 29200 ; http://n2t.net/addgene:29200 ; RRID:Addgene_29200)
