[The description below was written by a language model from this plasmid's Addgene catalogue record.]
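Description:
pEMS1403 is a MiniPromoter reporter plasmid from the Pleiades Promoter Project, a resource aimed at building a toolbox of compact human regulatory sequences that drive selective expression in the brain. It is built on the pEMS1306 backbone, which is large (about 16.5 kb without insert), and is maintained in E. coli as a high-copy plasmid under ampicillin selection. The record does not list the origin of replication or the other elements that make up this sizeable backbone, so its further functional architecture, including any sequences intended for genomic targeting or delivery into mammalian cells, cannot be described from the available information.

The insert is Ple192, a roughly 1.56 kb MiniPromoter assembled from human regulatory sequence of SLC6A3, the gene encoding the dopamine transporter (DAT), whose endogenous expression is characteristic of dopaminergic neurons. It was cloned by restriction digestion into an MluI site at both ends, and whether these sites survived cloning is not recorded. The backbone supplies an EGFP-NLS reporter downstream of the insert, so Ple192 acts as the promoter rather than as a coding fusion partner. Transcription driven by the MiniPromoter would yield green fluorescent protein directed to the nucleus by its nuclear localization signal, which concentrates the signal and makes individual expressing cells easier to identify.

The intended use is to assess whether this small SLC6A3-derived element can reproduce cell-type-restricted expression. However, the depositor explicitly notes that reporter expression under the control of this MiniPromoter has not been tested in this plasmid, so its activity and specificity remain unvalidated.
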