>Addgene plasmid #29200 | pEMS1403 | addgene partial sequence | sequence record 39573 | EGFP-N 5'-CGTCGCCGTCCAGCTCGACCAG-3'
ACCATGGTGGCGGAAGTTCCTATACCTTTTGAAGAATAGGAACTTCGGCGCGCCACGCGTCCTGGGCTTT
GCACGCGAGTCCTGGCGCCGAGAGCGTTCCGCGAAGCCTCCCCTCCCGCTCCGCAGCGCTGGGCGGTCTC
AGCCTCGGCCTCGGGCTCTTATCCAGTAGACAGGGTCCGCCCCGCCCCGCCCTCCCGCCGACGGGGTCGC
CCTCGCGTCCTGGCTCCTCCTCCTCACCTCCCCGGGCCGCGCCCCCGCCCCCGCCTCCCGGACGCAGATG
GCTGGGAGCAAGCGGCGGCCACGGCTCCACTGTCCTGCGCGTCCCGGAGCCTCGGACACGGGGTGCGGGG
GCCTGGGGGTCCGAGACGTCGCGGATCTAGACGGGCGCCTTCCACGCGGGAACTGTCTGGGCCGCCCTGC
GCCCTCGCCCGCACCCCTGGGGGCTGCCCCGGGCACCCGCTATCTTCGGACGCCCAGGGCTGGCGGCTCC
CAGCTGGACGGGGAGGGAGCCGAGCGGCTGCGCGCGGGGAACTGCTGGGACCCCGTCGGGCCGACCCTTC
CCTCCCTCCCCATCAGGGGCCCCTACGGTGGCCCCGCGCTCTGGGGAC
