>Addgene plasmid #29200 | pEMS1403 | addgene partial sequence | sequence record 39707 | pEMS1307-fwd 5'-ccgcacgtctaagaaaccat-3'
TAATTCCGATCATATTCAATAACCCTTAATGAATTCGAGCTCCTAGGCCGGCCACGCGTCCGTGGGGCAA
GGTTGCTTTGGAGACAGCAGTCAGTGGCCAGGGGCTCCTTGTGGGCTCTGCAGCTGCGGTCCCAGCCAGT
GGGGAGAGGTGCCGAGCATGGGCAGGAAGTGCAGAGGCAGGGGGGCTCCACCTGCCTGCACCCAACGCCC
TGAGCCCACAGCAGCCATAGCAGCAACCACAATGATAATAAAGCCGACTTGGCATTTAGGGCAAAGTTCC
AAGCATGCAAAGGTCGGCCGTTTGATCAGGTCTGATCAGCTCATAACCACACTGCTTCTACCTGCACAGT
TCACGGAGCATTCCTGTTGTGGGAGGATGGAGACCCATGGGTCTGGCAGCTGCGCTTTCTCTGTGTCATC
CATGAGCCCAACTCCCGCAGTTAGTTTGTTCTTAGAGCACCCAAAGCTCCTTTATCCTAATTCATGTGGT
TGGAAGTCGGGGTTGAGGCAGGGGTGGAGGAATGCTCTTTGTCTTGGC
