>Addgene plasmid #29200 | pEMS1403 | addgene partial sequence | sequence record 46395 | oEMS2329 5'-ccgaggactctgcacgcttc-3'
CGTGGCCTTGGGGTCTCCGCGACCTCGAGGCGACCGAGGTCCCCTAGGCCTAGTCCCCGCCTTGCCGGCA
TCTAGTGCGCCTGCATCGGAACCGAGGGGCCCGCCTCGCACTCGCCTAAGAAAACCATTTCCCGGGACGG
GCCTGGAAAGCCCTGGCGGTTGGTATCCGGCTCCAGGGCCGAATGGACTCCGAGGCTTTCCTTCCGAGAT
GCCCGGGCGGGATTTCTTCCATTCAGCGCGCGGAGGAGCAGGAGCGCAGAATTGTGACCCAAAGCTAACA
GGGTACAGGCAGGAAGGTGCAGGGACTAGAGGTCACACAGATCCAGGCAGCCACATCCTTACTGACCAGT
AGCACACAGAGAATGCACCTGCCACACTCAGGAGGGGCCACTGAGTGATCACACGCATGTAACCTGCACT
CTGCCAAGACAAAGAGCATTCCTCCACCCCTGCCTCAACCCCGACTTCCAACCACATGAATTAGGATAAA
GGAGCTTTGGGTGCTCTAAGAACAAACTAACTGCGGGAGTTGGGCTCATGGATGACACAGAGAAAGCGCA
GCTGCCAGACCCATGGGTCTCCATCCTCCCACAACAGGAATGCTCCGTGAACTGTGCAGGTAGAAGCAGT
GTGGTTATGAGCTGATCAGACCTGATCAAACGGCCGACCTTTGCATGCTTGGAACTTTGCCCTAAATGCC
AAGTCGGCTTTATTATCATTGTGGTTGCTGCTATGGCTGCTGTGGGCTCAGGGCGTTGGGTGCAGGCAGG
TGGAGCCCCCCTGCCTCTGCACTTCCTGCCCATGCTCGGCACCTCTCCCCACTGGCTGGGACCGCAG
